Addgene plasmid #13792: pFLPo
Purpose: Expression of mouse codon-optimized FLP recombinase
Depositing lab: Philippe Soriano. Depositing organization: Fred Hutchinson Cancer Center. Publication: High-efficiency FLP and PhiC31 site-specific recombination in mammalian cells. Raymond CS, Soriano P. PLoS One. 2007 Jan 17;2(1):e162. doi: 10.1371/journal.pone.0000162. PubMed 17225864.
Backbone
  Vector backbone: na
  Backbone size w/o insert (bp): 2900
  Vector type: Bacterial Expression ; Cloning vector
Growth in bacteria
  Bacterial resistance: Ampicillin, 100 μg/mL
  Growth temperature: 37°C
  Growth strain: DH5alpha
  Copy number: High Copy
Gene/Insert
  Gene/Insert name: FLPo (alt name: FLP)
  Insert size (bp): 1300
  Cloning method: Restriction Enzyme; 5′ cloning site KpnI (not destroyed); 3′ cloning site SacI (not destroyed)
  Sequencing primers: 5′ T7; 3′ T3
Terms and licenses: Academic/Nonprofit Terms; Industry Terms: Not Available to Industry
Depositor comments: FLPo is a mouse codon-optimized FLP.
How to cite: pFLPo was a gift from Philippe Soriano (Addgene plasmid # 13792 ; http://n2t.net/addgene:13792 ; RRID:Addgene_13792)
