[The description below was written by a language model from this plasmid's Addgene catalogue record and pLannotate feature annotations shown in this document.]
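Description:
pFLPo is a small, high-copy bacterial cloning plasmid of about 4.2 kb that carries the coding sequence for FLPo, a mouse codon-optimized FLP recombinase. The record does not name the backbone. The annotated features show a general-purpose phagemid-type cloning vector: a ColE1/pUC-family origin for high-copy replication in E. coli, a β-lactamase gene with its own promoter for ampicillin selection, an f1 origin that allows single-stranded DNA production, and a lac promoter/operator region with a lacZα fragment interrupted by the cloning site. Opposing T7 and T3 phage promoters flank the insert.

The insert of roughly 1.3 kb sits between KpnI and SacI sites, both of which are retained, so it can be excised intact. It is oriented in the sense direction relative to the T7 promoter. FLPo is annotated as a fusion of the SV40 nuclear localization signal to a thermostable version of the Saccharomyces cerevisiae FLP recombinase, recoded for mouse codon usage. The enzyme catalyses site-specific recombination between FRT sites. No mammalian promoter or polyadenylation signal is annotated, and the vector is catalogued as a bacterial expression/cloning vector. It therefore appears best suited as a source of the FLPo open reading frame for subcloning into mammalian expression or targeting vectors. The T7 promoter could also in principle drive in vitro transcription of the sense strand. The stated purpose and the title of the associated publication concern efficient FLP-mediated recombination in mammalian cells, such as excision or inversion of FRT-flanked sequences.
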