Features (pLannotate 1.2.2; 12 found; start..end, strand, type, name):
      3..458     -  rep_origin     f1 ori (sequence partly withheld): f1 bacteriophage origin of replication; arrow indicates direction of (+) strand synthesis
    463..618     -  CDS            lacZα (fragment): LacZα fragment of β-galactosidase; lacZ fragment
    626..644     +  promoter       T7 promoter: promoter for bacteriophage T7 RNA polymerase
    674..1945    +  CDS            FLPo: nuclear-targeted site-specific recombinase FLPo is a mouse codon-optimized fusion between the SV40 nuclear localization signal and a thermostable version of the Saccharomyces cerevisiae site-specific recombinase FLP. Recombination occurs at FRT sequences.
   1973..1991    -  promoter       T3 promoter: promoter for bacteriophage T3 RNA polymerase
   2036..2052    -  protein_bind   lac operator: The lac repressor binds to the lac operator to inhibit transcription in E. coli. This inhibition can be relieved by adding lactose or isopropyl-β-D-thiogalactopyranoside (IPTG). lac repressor encoded by lacI
   2060..2090    -  promoter       lac promoter: promoter for the E. coli lac operon
   2105..2126    -  protein_bind   CAP binding site: CAP binding activates transcription in the presence of cAMP. E. coli catabolite activator protein
   2139..2231    -  CDS            lacI (fragment): lac repressor; lacI; The lac repressor binds to the lac operator to inhibit transcription in E. coli. This inhibition can be relieved by adding lactose or isopropyl-β-D-thiogalactopyranoside (IPTG).
   2414..3002    -  rep_origin     ori: high-copy-number ColE1/pMB1/pBR322/pUC origin of replication
   3173..4033    -  CDS            AmpR: β-lactamase; bla; confers resistance to ampicillin, carbenicillin, and related antibiotics
   4034..4138    -  promoter       AmpR promoter: bla
>Addgene plasmid #13792 | pFLPo | depositor full sequence | sequence record 7773 | Author sequence
CTAAATTGTAAGCGTTAATATTTTGTTAAAATTCGCGTTAAATTTTTGTTAAATCAGCTCATTTTTTAAC
CAATAGGCCGAAATCGGCAAAATCCCTTATAAATCAAAAGAATAGACCGAGATAGGGT
[37 nt withheld, positions 129-165]
AAAGAACGTGGACTCCAACGTCAAAGGGCGAAAAACCGTCTATCAGGGCTATGGCCCACTACGTGAACCA
TCACCCT
[91 nt withheld, positions 243-333]
G
[124 nt withheld, positions 335-458]
CCCATTCGCCATTCAGGCTGCGCAACTGTTGGGAAGGGCGATCGGTGCGGGCCTCTTCGCTATTACGCCA
GCTGGCGAAAGGGGGATGTGCTGCAAGGCGATTAAGTTGGGTAACGCCAGGGTTTTCCCAGTCACGACGT
TGTAAAACGACGGCCAGTGAGCGCGCGTAATACGACTCACTATAGGGCGAATTGGGTACCGATATCGCCG
CCACCATGAGCCAGTTCGACATCCTGTGCAAGACCCCCCCCAAGGTGCTGGTGCGGCAGTTCGTGGAGAG
ATTCGAGAGGCCCAGCGGCGAGAAGATCGCCAGCTGTGCCGCCGAGCTGACCTACCTGTGCTGGATGATC
ACCCACAACGGCACCGCCATCAAGAGGGCCACCTTCATGAGCTACAACACCATCATCAGCAACAGCCTGA
GCTTCGACATCGTGAACAAGAGCCTGCAGTTCAAGTACAAGACCCAGAAGGCCACCATCCTGGAGGCCAG
CCTGAAGAAGCTGATCCCCGCCTGGGAGTTCACCATCATCCCTTACAACGGCCAGAAGCACCAGAGCGAC
ATCACCGACATCGTGTCCAGCCTGCAGCTGCAGTTCGAGAGCAGCGAGGAGGCCGACAAGGGCAACAGCC
ACAGCAAGAAGATGCTGAAGGCCCTGCTGTCCGAGGGCGAGAGCATCTGGGAGATCACCGAGAAGATCCT
GAACAGCTTCGAGTACACCAGCAGGTTCACCAAGACCAAGACCCTGTACCAGTTCCTGTTCCTGGCCACA
TTCATCAACTGCGGCAGGTTCAGCGACATCAAGAACGTGGACCCCAAGAGCTTCAAGCTGGTGCAGAACA
AGTACCTGGGCGTGATCATTCAGTGCCTGGTGACCGAGACCAAGACAAGCGTGTCCAGGCACATCTACTT
TTTCAGCGCCAGAGGCAGGATCGACCCCCTGGTGTACCTGGACGAGTTCCTGAGGAACAGCGAGCCCGTG
CTGAAGAGAGTGAACAGGACCGGCAACAGCAGCAGCAACAAGCAGGAGTACCAGCTGCTGAAGGACAACC
TGGTGCGCAGCTACAACAAGGCCCTGAAGAAGAACGCCCCCTACCCCATCTTCGCTATCAAGAACGGCCC
TAAGAGCCACATCGGCAGGCACCTGATGACCAGCTTTCTGAGCATGAAGGGCCTGACCGAGCTGACAAAC
GTGGTGGGCAACTGGAGCGACAAGAGGGCCTCCGCCGTGGCCAGGACCACCTACACCCACCAGATCACCG
CCATCCCCGACCACTACTTCGCCCTGGTGTCCAGGTACTACGCCTACGACCCCATCAGCAAGGAGATGAT
CGCCCTGAAGGACGAGACCAACCCCATCGAGGAGTGGCAGCACATCGAGCAGCTGAAGGGCAGCGCCGAG
GGCAGCATCAGATACCCCGCCTGGAACGGCATCATCAGCCAGGAGGTGCTGGACTACCTGAGCAGCTACA
TCAACAGGCGGATCTGATGAGATATCGAGCTCCAGCTTTTGTTCCCTTTAGTGAGGGTTAATTGCGCGCT
TGGCGTAATCATGGTCATAGCTGTTTCCTGTGTGAAATTGTTATCCGCTCACAATTCCACACAACATACG
AGCCGGAAGCATAAAGTGTAAAGCCTGGGGTGCCTAATGAGTGAGCTAACTCACATTAATTGCGTTGCGC
TCACTGCCCGCTTTCCAGTCGGGAAACCTGTCGTGCCAGCTGCATTAATGAATCGGCCAACGCGCGGGGA
GAGGCGGTTTGCGTATTGGGCGCTCTTCCGCTTCCTCGCTCACTGACTCGCTGCGCTCGGTCGTTCGGCT
GCGGCGAGCGGTATCAGCTCACTCAAAGGCGGTAATACGGTTATCCACAGAATCAGGGGATAACGCAGGA
AAGAACATGTGAGCAAAAGGCCAGCAAAAGGCCAGGAACCGTAAAAAGGCCGCGTTGCTGGCGTTTTTCC
ATAGGCTCCGCCCCCCTGACGAGCATCACAAAAATCGACGCTCAAGTCAGAGGTGGCGAAACCCGACAGG
ACTATAAAGATACCAGGCGTTTCCCCCTGGAAGCTCCCTCGTGCGCTCTCCTGTTCCGACCCTGCCGCTT
ACCGGATACCTGTCCGCCTTTCTCCCTTCGGGAAGCGTGGCGCTTTCTCATAGCTCACGCTGTAGGTATC
TCAGTTCGGTGTAGGTCGTTCGCTCCAAGCTGGGCTGTGTGCACGAACCCCCCGTTCAGCCCGACCGCTG
CGCCTTATCCGGTAACTATCGTCTTGAGTCCAACCCGGTAAGACACGACTTATCGCCACTGGCAGCAGCC
ACTGGTAACAGGATTAGCAGAGCGAGGTATGTAGGCGGTGCTACAGAGTTCTTGAAGTGGTGGCCTAACT
ACGGCTACACTAGAAGAACAGTATTTGGTATCTGCGCTCTGCTGAAGCCAGTTACCTTCGGAAAAAGAGT
TGGTAGCTCTTGATCCGGCAAACAAACCACCGCTGGTAGCGGTGGTTTTTTTGTTTGCAAGCAGCAGATT
ACGCGCAGAAAAAAAGGATCTCAAGAAGATCCTTTGATCTTTTCTACGGGGTCTGACGCTCAGTGGAACG
AAAACTCACGTTAAGGGATTTTGGTCATGAGATTATCAAAAAGGATCTTCACCTAGATCCTTTTAAATTA
AAAATGAAGTTTTAAATCAATCTAAAGTATATATGAGTAAACTTGGTCTGACAGTTACCAATGCTTAATC
AGTGAGGCACCTATCTCAGCGATCTGTCTATTTCGTTCATCCATAGTTGCCTGACTCCCCGTCGTGTAGA
TAACTACGATACGGGAGGGCTTACCATCTGGCCCCAGTGCTGCAATGATACCGCGAGAACCACGCTCACC
GGCTCCAGATTTATCAGCAATAAACCAGCCAGCCGGAAGGGCCGAGCGCAGAAGTGGTCCTGCAACTTTA
TCCGCCTCCATCCAGTCTATTAATTGTTGCCGGGAAGCTAGAGTAAGTAGTTCGCCAGTTAATAGTTTGC
GCAACGTTGTTGCCATTGCTACAGGCATCGTGGTGTCACGCTCGTCGTTTGGTATGGCTTCATTCAGCTC
CGGTTCCCAACGATCAAGGCGAGTTACATGATCCCCCATGTTGTGCAAAAAAGCGGTTAGCTCCTTCGGT
CCTCCGATCGTTGTCAGAAGTAAGTTGGCCGCAGTGTTATCACTCATGGTTATGGCAGCACTGCATAATT
CTCTTACTGTCATGCCATCCGTAAGATGCTTTTCTGTGACTGGTGAGTACTCAACCAAGTCATTCTGAGA
ATAGTGTATGCGGCGACCGAGTTGCTCTTGCCCGGCGTCAATACGGGATAATACCGCGCCACATAGCAGA
ACTTTAAAAGTGCTCATCATTGGAAAACGTTCTTCGGGGCGAAAACTCTCAAGGATCTTACCGCTGTTGA
GATCCAGTTCGATGTAACCCACTCGTGCACCCAACTGATCTTCAGCATCTTTTACTTTCACCAGCGTTTC
TGGGTGAGCAAAAACAGGAAGGCAAAATGCCGCAAAAAAGGGAATAAGGGCGACACGGAAATGTTGAATA
CTCATACTCTTCCTTTTTCAATATTATTGAAGCATTTATCAGGGTTATTGTCTCATGAGCGGATACATAT
TTGAATGTATTTAGAAAAATAAACAAATAGGGGTTCCGCGCACATTTCCCCGAAAAGTGCCAC
