>Addgene plasmid #13792 | pFLPo | addgene partial sequence | sequence record 20002 | 13792 with T7
TTCGACATCCTGTGCAAGACCCCCCCCAAGGTGCTGGTGCGGCAGTTCGTGGAGAGATTCGAGAGGCCCA
GCGGCGAGAAGATCGCCAGCTGTGCCGCCGAGCTGACCTACCTGTGCTGGATGATCACCCACAACGGCAC
CGCCATCAAGAGGGCCACCTTCATGAGCTACAACACCATCATCAGCAACAGCCTGAGCTTCGACATCGTG
AACAAGAGCCTGCAGTTCAAGTACAAGACCCAGAAGGCCACCATCCTGGAGGCCAGCCTGAAGAAGCTGA
TCCCCGCCTGGGAGTTCACCATCATCCCTTACAACGGCCAGAAGCACCAGAGCGACATCACCGACATCGT
GTCCAGCCTGCAGCTGCAGTTCGAGAGCAGCGAGGAGGCCGACAAGGGCAACAGCCACAGCAAGAAGATG
CTGAAGGCCCTGCTGTCCGAGGGCGAGAGCATCTGGGAGATCACCGAGAAGATCCTGAACAGCTTCGAGT
ACACCAGCAGGTTCACCAAGACCAAGACCCTGTACCAGTTCCTGTTCCTGGCCACATTCATCAACTGCGG
CAGGTTCAGCGACATCAAGAACGTGGACCCCAAGAGCTTCAAGCTGGTGCAGAACAAGTACCTGGGCGTG
ATCATTCAGTGCCTGGTGACCGAGACCAAGACAAGCGTGTCCAGGCACATCTACTTTTTCAGCGCCAGAG
GCAGGATCGACCCCCTGGTGTACCTGGACGAGTTCCTGAGGAACAGCGAGCCCGTGCTGAAGAGAGTGAA
CAGGACCGGCAACAGCAGCAGCAACAAGCAGGAGTACCAGCTGCTGAAGGACAACCTGGTGCGCAGCTAC
AACAAGGCCCTGAAGAAGAACGCCCCCTACCCCATC
